Addgene plasmid #199703: pmOrange 2-Actin
Purpose: visualization of cleavage furrow in living mammalian mitotic cells
Depositing lab: Kenji Sugimoto. Depositing organization: Osaka Metropolitan University. Publication: Live cell imaging of anaphase bridge formation and the subsequent cleavage furrow regression induced by the Aurora B kinase inhibitor AZD1152-HQPA. Tanaka S, Senda-Murata K, Kawakita-Yamaguchi A, Fukada T, Sugimoto K. Bioimages 25: 7-19, 2017.
Backbone
  Vector backbone: pEGFP-C1
  Backbone manufacturer: Takara Bio.
  Backbone size w/o insert (bp): 4700
  Total vector size (bp): 5800
  Modifications to backbone: The pmOrange-actin plasmid was constructed by inserting an mOrange2 DNA fragment, amplified with pcDNA3-mOrange2 (a gift from Dr. Tsien, University of California at San Diego), into the NheI-BglII site and a 1.1-kb DNA fragment of actin cDNA into the BglII site of pEGFP-C1 (Clontech, Palo Alto, CA, USA).
  Vector type: Mammalian Expression
  Selectable markers: Neomycin (select with G418)
Growth in bacteria
  Bacterial resistance: Kanamycin, 50 μg/mL
  Growth temperature: 37°C
  Growth strain: DH5alpha
  Copy number: Unknown
Gene/Insert
  Gene/Insert name: human cytoplasmic action
  Species: H. sapiens (human)
  Insert size (bp): 700
  Promoter: CMV
  Tag / fusion protein: mOrange 2 (N terminal on insert)
  Cloning method: Restriction Enzyme; 5′ cloning site NheI for mOrange 2, BglII for Actin (unknown if destroyed); 3′ cloning site BglII for mOrange 3, BamH1 for Actin (unknown if destroyed)
  Sequencing primers: 5′ pCMV; 3′ SV40 Poly A
Resource information
  A portion of this plasmid was derived from a plasmid made by: pAcGFP-Actin from Takara Bio. pcDNA3-mOrange2 (a gift from Dr. Tsien)
Terms and licenses: Academic/Nonprofit Terms; Industry Terms: Not Available to Industry
Depositor comments: Nhe I-Bgl II gragment of pAcGFP-Actin (not yet published ) was exchanged with Nhe I-Bgl II 700bp PCR fragment of mOrange2 DNA fragment, amplified with pcDNA3-mOrange2 (a gift from Dr. Tsien, University of California at San Diego).
How to cite: pmOrange 2-Actin was a gift from Kenji Sugimoto (Addgene plasmid # 199703 ; http://n2t.net/addgene:199703 ; RRID:Addgene_199703)
