[The description below was written by a language model from this plasmid's Addgene catalogue record and pLannotate feature annotations shown in this document.]
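Description:
pmOrange 2-Actin is a mammalian expression plasmid of about 5.8 kb built on the pEGFP-C1 backbone, in which the original green fluorescent protein has been replaced by the orange fluorescent protein mOrange2 fused to the N terminus of human cytoplasmic actin. The fusion is driven by the human cytomegalovirus immediate early enhancer and promoter and is terminated by the SV40 polyadenylation signal, with a remnant of the multiple cloning site lying just downstream of the actin coding sequence. According to the record, the mOrange2 fragment was amplified by PCR and placed between the NheI and BglII sites, with a roughly 1.1 kb actin cDNA following it; the depositor comments describe the same result as an exchange of the fluorescent protein fragment in an AcGFP-actin plasmid. The listed insert size of 700 bp matches the mOrange2 fragment rather than actin. The automated annotation labels the actin reading frame by its match to bovine beta-actin, which reflects the high conservation of this protein; the catalogue entry gives the species as human.

The plasmid replicates in E. coli from a high-copy ColE1/pUC-type origin and also carries an f1 origin. A single Tn5 aminoglycoside phosphotransferase gene serves as the marker in both hosts: a bacterial promoter provides kanamycin resistance, while the SV40 early promoter and HSV TK polyadenylation signal allow G418 selection of stably transfected mammalian cells. The stated use is live-cell imaging, where labelled actin allows visualization of the cleavage furrow in mitotic mammalian cells.
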