Features (pLannotate 1.2.2; 15 found; start..end, strand, type, name):
     61..364     +  enhancer       CMV enhancer: human cytomegalovirus immediate early enhancer
    365..568     +  promoter       CMV promoter: human cytomegalovirus (CMV) immediate early promoter
    604..1311    +  CDS            mOrange2: mOrange2 is a basic (constitutively fluorescent) orange fluorescent protein published in 2008, derived from Discosoma sp.. It has high acid sensitivity.
   1324..2448    +  CDS            ACTB: ACTB_BOVIN - Experimental evidence at protein level: Swiss-Prot protein existence level 1. Actin is a highly conserved protein that polymerizes to produce filaments that form cross-linked networks in the cytoplasm of cells. Actin exists in both monomeric (G-actin) and polymeric (F-actin) forms, both forms playing key functions, such as cell motility and contraction. In addition to their role in the cytoplasmic cytoskeleton, G- and F-actin also localize in the nucleus, and regulate gene transcription and motility and repair of damaged DNA. From Bos taurus (Bovine).
   2456..2508    +  misc_feature   MCS: multiple cloning site
   2525..2609    +  CDS            large T antigen (fragment): large T antigen from SV40 (simian virus 40)
   2632..2753    +  polyA_signal   SV40 poly(A) signal: SV40 polyadenylation signal
   2787..3215    -  rep_origin     f1 ori (sequence partly withheld): f1 bacteriophage origin of replication; arrow indicates direction of (+) strand synthesis
   3242..3346    +  promoter       AmpR promoter: bla
   3348..3705    +  promoter       SV40 promoter: SV40 enhancer and early promoter
   3740..4534    +  CDS            NeoR/KanR: aminoglycoside phosphotransferase from Tn5; aph(3')-II (or nptII); confers resistance to neomycin, kanamycin, and G418 (Geneticin®)
   4555..4707    +  CDS            ble (fragment): BLE_KLEPN - Experimental evidence at protein level: Swiss-Prot protein existence level 1. Binding protein with a strong affinity to the bleomycin family of antibiotics. Binds to CL990; an antimitotic-antibiotic compound. From Klebsiella pneumoniae.
   4766..4813    +  polyA_signal   HSV TK poly(A) signal: herpes simplex virus thymidine kinase polyadenylation signal (Cole and Stacy, 1985)
   4904..4920    -  polyA_signal   bGH poly(A) signal (fragment): bovine growth hormone polyadenylation signal
   5142..5730    +  rep_origin     ori: high-copy-number ColE1/pMB1/pBR322/pUC origin of replication
>Addgene plasmid #199703 | pmOrange 2-Actin | addgene full sequence | sequence record 391819 | Addgene NGS Result
TAGTTATTAATAGTAATCAATTACGGGGTCATTAGTTCATAGCCCATATATGGAGTTCCGCGTTACATAA
CTTACGGTAAATGGCCCGCCTGGCTGACCGCCCAACGACCCCCGCCCATTGACGTCAATAATGACGTATG
TTCCCATAGTAACGCCAATAGGGACTTTCCATTGACGTCAATGGGTGGAGTATTTACGGTAAACTGCCCA
CTTGGCAGTACATCAAGTGTATCATATGCCAAGTACGCCCCCTATTGACGTCAATGACGGTAAATGGCCC
GCCTGGCATTATGCCCAGTACATGACCTTATGGGACTTTCCTACTTGGCAGTACATCTACGTATTAGTCA
TCGCTATTACCATGGTGATGCGGTTTTGGCAGTACATCAATGGGCGTGGATAGCGGTTTGACTCACGGGG
ATTTCCAAGTCTCCACCCCATTGACGTCAATGGGAGTTTGTTTTGGCACCAAAATCAACGGGACTTTCCA
AAATGTCGTAACAACTCCGCCCCATTGACGCAAATGGGCGGTAGGCGTGTACGGTGGGAGGTCTATATAA
GCAGAGCTGGTTTAGTGAACCGTCAGATCCGCTAGCCGCCACCATGGTGAGCAAGGGCGAGGAGAATAAC
ATGGCCATCATCAAGGAGTTCATGCGCTTCAAGGTGCGCATGGAGGGCTCCGTGAACGGCCACGAGTTCG
AGATCGAGGGCGAGGGCGAGGGCCGCCCCTACGAGGGCTTTCAGACCGCTAAGCTGAAGGTGACCAAGGG
TGGCCCCCTGCCCTTCGCCTGGGACATCCTGTCCCCTCATTTCACCTACGGCTCCAAGGCCTACGTGAAG
CACCCCGCCGACATCCCCGACTACTTCAAGCTGTCCTTCCCCGAGGGCTTCAAGTGGGAGCGCGTGATGA
ACTACGAGGACGGCGGCGTGGTGACCGTGACCCAGGACTCCTCCCTGCAGGACGGCGAGTTCATCTACAA
GGTGAAGCTGCGCGGCACCAACTTCCCCTCCGACGGCCCCGTGATGCAGAAGAAGACCATGGGCTGGGAG
GCCTCCTCCGAGCGGATGTACCCCGAGGACGGTGCCCTGAAGGGCAAGATCAAGATGAGGCTGAAGCTGA
AGGACGGCGGCCACTACACCTCCGAGGTCAAGACCACCTACAAGGCCAAGAAGCCCGTGCAGCTGCCCGG
CGCCTACATCGTCGACATCAAGTTGGACATCACCTCCCACAACGAGGACTACACCATCGTGGAACAGTAC
GAACGCGCCGAGGGCCGCCACTCCACCGGCGGCATGGACGAGCTGTACAAGAGATCTCGAGCTATGGATG
ATGATATCGCCGCGCTCGTCGTCGACAACGGCTCCGGCATGTGCAAGGCCGGCTTCGCGGGCGACGATGC
CCCCCGGGCCGTCTTCCCCTCCATCGTGGGGCGCCCCAGGCACCAGGGCGTGATGGTGGGCATGGGTCAG
AAGGATTCCTATGTGGGCGACGAGGCCCAGAGCAAGAGAGGCATCCTCACCCTGAAGTACCCCATCGAGC
ACGGCATCGTCACCAACTGGGACGACATGGAGAAAATCTGGCACCACACCTTCTACAATGAGCTGCGTGT
GGCTCCCGAGGAGCACCCCGTGCTGCTGACCGAGGCCCCCCTGAACCCCAAGGCCAACCGCGAGAAGATG
ACCCAGATCATGTTTGAGACCTTCAACACCCCAGCCATGTACGTTGCTATCCAGGCTGTGCTATCCCTGT
ACGCCTCTGGCCGTACCACTGGCATCGTGATGGACTCCGGTGACGGGGTCACCCACACTGTGCCCATCTA
CGAGGGGTATGCCCTCCCCCATGCCATCCTGCGTCTGGACCTGGCTGGCCGGGACCTGACTGACTACCTC
ATGAAGATCCTCACCGAGCGCGGCTACAGCTTCACCACCACGGCCGAGCGGGAAATCGTGCGTGACATTA
AGGAGAAGCTGTGCTACGTCGCCCTGGACTTCGAGCAAGAGATGGCCACGGCTGCTTCCAGCTCCTCCCT
GGAGAAGAGCTACGAGCTGCCTGACGGCCAGGTCATCACCATTGGCAATGAGCGGTTCCGCTGCCCTGAG
GCACTCTTCCAGCCTTCCTTCCTGGGCATGGAGTCCTGTGGCATCCACGAAACTACCTTCAACTCCATCA
TGAAGTGTGACGTGGACATCCGCAAAGACCTGTACGCCAACACAGTGCTGTCTGGCGGCACCACCATGTA
CCCTGGCATTGCCGACAGGATGCAGAAGGAGATCACTGCCCTGGCACCCAGCACAATGAAGATCAAGATC
ATTGCTCCTCCTGAGCGCAAGTACTCCGTGTGGATCGGCGGCTCCATCCTGGCCTCGCTGTCCACCTTCC
AGCAGATGTGGATCAGCAAGCAGGAGTATGACGAGTCCGGCCCCTCCATCGTCCACCGCAAATGCTTCTA
GGGATCTCGAGCTCAAGCTTCGAATTCTGCAGTCGACGGTACCGCGGGCCCGGGATCCACCGGATCTAGA
TAACTGATCATAATCAGCCATACCACATTTGTAGAGGTTTTACTTGCTTTAAAAAACCTCCCACACCTCC
CCCTGAACCTGAAACATAAAATGAATGCAATTGTTGTTGTTAACTTGTTTATTGCAGCTTATAATGGTTA
CAAATAAAGCAATAGCATCACAAATTTCACAAATAAAGCATTTTTTTCACTGCATTCTAGTTGTGGTTTG
TCCAAACTCATCAATGTATCTTAACGCGTAAATTGTAAGCGTTAATATTTTGTTAAAATTCGCGTTAAAT
TTTTGTTAAATCAGCTCATTTTTTAACCAATAGGCCGAAATCGGCAAAATCCCTTATAAATCAAAAGAAT
AGACCGAGATAGGGT
[37 nt withheld, positions 2886-2922]
AAAGAACGTGGACTCCAACGTCAAAGG
[49 nt withheld, positions 2950-2998]
T
[91 nt withheld, positions 3000-3090]
G
[124 nt withheld, positions 3092-3215]
CAGGTGGCACTTTTCGGGGAAATGTGCGCGGAACCCCTATTTGTTTATTTTTCTAAATACATTCAAATAT
GTATCCGCTCATGAGACAATAACCCTGATAAATGCTTCAATAATATTGAAAAAGGAAGAGTCCTGAGGCG
GAAAGAACCAGCTGTGGAATGTGTGTCAGTTAGGGTGTGGAAAGTCCCCAGGCTCCCCAGCAGGCAGAAG
TATGCAAAGCATGCATCTCAATTAGTCAGCAACCAGGTGTGGAAAGTCCCCAGGCTCCCCAGCAGGCAGA
AGTATGCAAAGCATGCATCTCAATTAGTCAGCAACCATAGTCCCGCCCCTAACTCCGCCCATCCCGCCCC
TAACTCCGCCCAGTTCCGCCCATTCTCCGCCCCATGGCTGACTAATTTTTTTTATTTATGCAGAGGCCGA
GGCCGCCTCGGCCTCTGAGCTATTCCAGAAGTAGTGAGGAGGCTTTTTTGGAGGCCTAGGCTTTTGCAAA
GATCGATCAAGAGACAGGATGAGGATCGTTTCGCATGATTGAACAAGATGGATTGCACGCAGGTTCTCCG
GCCGCTTGGGTGGAGAGGCTATTCGGCTATGACTGGGCACAACAGACAATCGGCTGCTCTGATGCCGCCG
TGTTCCGGCTGTCAGCGCAGGGGCGCCCGGTTCTTTTTGTCAAGACCGACCTGTCCGGTGCCCTGAATGA
ACTGCAAGACGAGGCAGCGCGGCTATCGTGGCTGGCCACGACGGGCGTTCCTTGCGCAGCTGTGCTCGAC
GTTGTCACTGAAGCGGGAAGGGACTGGCTGCTATTGGGCGAAGTGCCGGGGCAGGATCTCCTGTCATCTC
ACCTTGCTCCTGCCGAGAAAGTATCCATCATGGCTGATGCAATGCGGCGGCTGCATACGCTTGATCCGGC
TACCTGCCCATTCGACCACCAAGCGAAACATCGCATCGAGCGAGCACGTACTCGGATGGAAGCCGGTCTT
GTCGATCAGGATGATCTGGACGAAGAGCATCAGGGGCTCGCGCCAGCCGAACTGTTCGCCAGGCTCAAGG
CGAGCATGCCCGACGGCGAGGATCTCGTCGTGACCCATGGCGATGCCTGCTTGCCGAATATCATGGTGGA
AAATGGCCGCTTTTCTGGATTCATCGACTGTGGCCGGCTGGGTGTGGCGGACCGCTATCAGGACATAGCG
TTGGCTACCCGTGATATTGCTGAAGAGCTTGGCGGCGAATGGGCTGACCGCTTCCTCGTGCTTTACGGTA
TCGCCGCTCCCGATTCGCAGCGCATCGCCTTCTATCGCCTTCTTGACGAGTTCTTCTGAGCGGGACTCTG
GGGTTCGAAATGACCGACCAAGCGACGCCCAACCTGCCATCACGAGATTTCGATTCCACCGCCGCCTTCT
ATGAAAGGTTGGGCTTCGGAATCGTTTTCCGGGACGCCGGCTGGATGATCCTCCAGCGCGGGGATCTCAT
GCTGGAGTTCTTCGCCCACCCTAGGGGGAGGCTAACTGAAACACGGAAGGAGACAATACCGGAAGGAACC
CGCGCTATGACGGCAATAAAAAGACAGAATAAAACGCACGGTGTTGGGTCGTTTGTTCATAAACGCGGGG
TTCGGTCCCAGGGCTGGCACTCTGTCGATACCCCACCGAGACCCCATTGGGGCCAATACGCCCGCGTTTC
TTCCTTTTCCCCACCCCACCCCCCAAGTTCGGGTGAAGGCCCAGGGCTCGCAGCCAACGTCGGGGCGGCA
GGCCCTGCCATAGCCTCAGGTTACTCATATATACTTTAGATTGATTTAAAACTTCATTTTTAATTTAAAA
GGATCTAGGTGAAGATCCTTTTTGATAATCTCATGACCAAAATCCCTTAACGTGAGTTTTCGTTCCACTG
AGCGTCAGACCCCGTAGAAAAGATCAAAGGATCTTCTTGAGATCCTTTTTTTCTGCGCGTAATCTGCTGC
TTGCAAACAAAAAAACCACCGCTACCAGCGGTGGTTTGTTTGCCGGATCAAGAGCTACCAACTCTTTTTC
CGAAGGTAACTGGCTTCAGCAGAGCGCAGATACCAAATACTGTTCTTCTAGTGTAGCCGTAGTTAGGCCA
CCACTTCAAGAACTCTGTAGCACCGCCTACATACCTCGCTCTGCTAATCCTGTTACCAGTGGCTGCTGCC
AGTGGCGATAAGTCGTGTCTTACCGGGTTGGACTCAAGACGATAGTTACCGGATAAGGCGCAGCGGTCGG
GCTGAACGGGGGGTTCGTGCACACAGCCCAGCTTGGAGCGAACGACCTACACCGAACTGAGATACCTACA
GCGTGAGCTATGAGAAAGCGCCACGCTTCCCGAAGGGAGAAAGGCGGACAGGTATCCGGTAAGCGGCAGG
GTCGGAACAGGAGAGCGCACGAGGGAGCTTCCAGGGGGAAACGCCTGGTATCTTTATAGTCCTGTCGGGT
TTCGCCACCTCTGACTTGAGCGTCGATTTTTGTGATGCTCGTCAGGGGGGCGGAGCCTATGGAAAAACGC
CAGCAACGCGGCCTTTTTACGGTTCCTGGCCTTTTGCTGGCCTTTTGCTCACATGTTCTTTCCTGCGTTA
TCCCCTGATTCTGTGGATAACCGTATTACCGCCATGCAT
